>Addgene plasmid #147935 | pcDNA3.1-MS2-HA-HsNanos1-F40A_X | depositor full sequence | sequence record 290382 | Full Sequence
GACGGATCGGGAGATCTCCCGATCCCCTATGGTGCACTCTCAGTACAATCTGCTCTGATGCCGCATAGTT
AAGCCAGTATCTGCTCCCTGCTTGTGTGTTGGAGGTCGCTGAGTAGTGCGCGAGCAAAATTTAAGCTACA
ACAAGGCAAGGCTTGACCGACAATTGCATGAAGAATCTGCTTAGGGTTAGGCGTTTTGCGCTGCTTCGCG
ATGTACGGGCCAGATATACGCGTTGACATTGATTATTGACTAGTTATTAATAGTAATCAATTACGGGGTC
ATTAGTTCATAGCCCATATATGGAGTTCCGCGTTACATAACTTACGGTAAATGGCCCGCCTGGCTGACCG
CCCAACGACCCCCGCCCATTGACGTCAATAATGACGTATGTTCCCATAGTAACGCCAATAGGGACTTTCC
ATTGACGTCAATGGGTGGAGTATTTACGGTAAACTGCCCACTTGGCAGTACATCAAGTGTATCATATGCC
AAGTACGCCCCCTATTGACGTCAATGACGGTAAATGGCCCGCCTGGCATTATGCCCAGTACATGACCTTA
TGGGACTTTCCTACTTGGCAGTACATCTACGTATTAGTCATCGCTATTACCATGGTGATGCGGTTTTGGC
AGTACATCAATGGGCGTGGATAGCGGTTTGACTCACGGGGATTTCCAAGTCTCCACCCCATTGACGTCAA
TGGGAGTTTGTTTTGGCACCAAAATCAACGGGACTTTCCAAAATGTCGTAACAACTCCGCCCCATTGACG
CAAATGGGCGGTAGGCGTGTACGGTGGGAGGTCTATATAAGCAGAGCTCTCTGGCTAACTAGAGAACCCA
CTGCTTACTGGCTTATCGAAATTAATACGACTCACTATAGGGAGACCCAAGCTTGCCACCATGGCTTCTA
ACTTTACTCAGTTCGTTCTCGTCGACAATGGCGGAACTGGCGACGTGACTGTCGCCCCAAGCAACTTCGC
TAACGGGGTCGCTGAATGGATCAGCTCTAACTCGCGATCACAGGCTTACAAAGTAACCTGTAGCGTTCGT
CAGAGCTCTGCGCAGAATCGCAAATACACCATCAAAGTCGAGGTGCCTAAAGTGGCAACCCAGACTGTTG
GTGGTGAAGAGCTTCCTGTAGCCGGATGGAGATCTTACTTAAATATGGAACTAACCATTCCAATTTTCGC
CACGAATTCCGACTGCGAGCTTATTGTTAAGGCAATGCAAGGTCTCCTAAAAGATGGAAACCCGATTCCC
TCGGCCATCGCGGCCAACTCCGGCATCTACGGAGGTGGAGGTGGATCTGGTGGATCTCCTCCACATATGG
CTTACCCATACGATGTTCCAGATTACGCTCCTCCAAAGCTTGGATCCGAATTCCCGGGTCGACTCGAGAT
GGAAGCCTTCCCATGGGCCCCCAGATCCCCCAGAAGAGGCAGAGCACCTCCTCCCATGGCCCTGGTGCCA
AGCGCCAGATATGTGTCTGCCCCTGGACCTGCCCACCCCCAGCCTGCCAGCAGCTGGAACGATTACCTGG
GCCTGGCCACCCTGATCACCAAGGCCGTGGATGGCGAGCCCAGATTCGGATGTGCCAGAGGCGGAAATGG
CGGCGGAGGCAGCCCTCCTAGTAGCAGCAGCAGCTCCTGTTGCAGCCCTCACACAGGCGCTGGACCTGGC
GCTCTGGGACCTGCACTGGGCCCACCTGACTACGACGAGGACGACGACGATGACAGCGACGAGCCTGGCA
GCAGAGGCAGATACCTGGGCTCTGCCCTGGAACTGCGGGCTCTGGAACTGTGTGCCGGACCTGCTGAAGC
CGGCCTGCTGGAAGAGAGATTCGCCGAGCTGAGCCCCTTCGCCGGCAGAGCTGCAGCAGTGCTGCTGGGA
TGTGCTCCTGCTGCCGCAGCCGCCGCTACAACAACATCTGAGGCCACCCCTCGGGAAGAGAGGGCTCCTG
CTTGGGCCGCTGAACCTAGACTGCATGCTGCCTCTGGCGCCGCTGCTGCAAGACTGCTGAAACCCGAACT
GCAAGTGTGCGTGTTCTGCCGGAACAACAAAGAAGCTATGGCCCTGTACACCACCCACATCCTGAAGGGC
CCCGACGGCAGAGTGCTGTGTCCCGTGCTGCGGAGATACACATGCCCTCTGTGTGGCGCCAGCGGCGACA
ATGCCCACACCATCAAGTACTGCCCCCTGAGCAAGGTGCCCCCTCCACCAGCTAGACCCCCTCCAAGATC
TGCCAGAGATGGCCCCCCTGGCAAGAAGCTGAGATAAGCGGCCGCCTAGAGGGCCCTATTCTATAGTGTC
ACCTAAATGCTAGAGCTCGCTGATCAGCCTCGACTGTGCCTTCTAGTTGCCAGCCATCTGTTGTTTGCCC
CTCCCCCGTGCCTTCCTTGACCCTGGAAGGTGCCACTCCCACTGTCCTTTCCTAATAAAATGAGGAAATT
GCATCGCATTGTCTGAGTAGGTGTCATTCTATTCTGGGGGGTGGGGTGGGGCAGGACAGCAAGGGGGAGG
ATTGGGAAGACAATAGCAGGCATGCTGGGGATGCGGTGGGCTCTATGGCTTCTGAGGCGGAAAGAACCAG
CTGGGGCTCTAGGGGGTATCCCC
[124 nt withheld, positions 2614-2737]
C
[91 nt withheld, positions 2739-2829]
A
[49 nt withheld, positions 2831-2879]
CCTTTGACGTTGGAGTCCACGTTCTTT
[37 nt withheld, positions 2907-2943]
ACCCTATCTCGGTCTATTCTTTTGATTTATAAGGGATTTTGCCGATTTCGGCCTATTGGTTAAAAAATGA
GCTGATTTAACAAAAATTTAACGCGAATTAATTCTGTGGAATGTGTGTCAGTTAGGGTGTGGAAAGTCCC
CAGGCTCCCCAGCAGGCAGAAGTATGCAAAGCATGCATCTCAATTAGTCAGCAACCAGGTGTGGAAAGTC
CCCAGGCTCCCCAGCAGGCAGAAGTATGCAAAGCATGCATCTCAATTAGTCAGCAACCATAGTCCCGCCC
CTAACTCCGCCCATCCCGCCCCTAACTCCGCCCAGTTCCGCCCATTCTCCGCCCCATGGCTGACTAATTT
TTTTTATTTATGCAGAGGCCGAGGCCGCCTCTGCCTCTGAGCTATTCCAGAAGTAGTGAGGAGGCTTTTT
TGGAGGCCTAGGCTTTTGCAAAAAGCTCCCGGGAGCTTGTATATCCATTTTCGGATCTGATCAAGAGACA
GGATGAGGATCGTTTCGCATGATTGAACAAGATGGATTGCACGCAGGTTCTCCGGCCGCTTGGGTGGAGA
GGCTATTCGGCTATGACTGGGCACAACAGACAATCGGCTGCTCTGATGCCGCCGTGTTCCGGCTGTCAGC
GCAGGGGCGCCCGGTTCTTTTTGTCAAGACCGACCTGTCCGGTGCCCTGAATGAACTGCAGGACGAGGCA
GCGCGGCTATCGTGGCTGGCCACGACGGGCGTTCCTTGCGCAGCTGTGCTCGACGTTGTCACTGAAGCGG
GAAGGGACTGGCTGCTATTGGGCGAAGTGCCGGGGCAGGATCTCCTGTCATCTCACCTTGCTCCTGCCGA
GAAAGTATCCATCATGGCTGATGCAATGCGGCGGCTGCATACGCTTGATCCGGCTACCTGCCCATTCGAC
CACCAAGCGAAACATCGCATCGAGCGAGCACGTACTCGGATGGAAGCCGGTCTTGTCGATCAGGATGATC
TGGACGAAGAGCATCAGGGGCTCGCGCCAGCCGAACTGTTCGCCAGGCTCAAGGCGCGCATGCCCGACGG
CGAGGATCTCGTCGTGACCCATGGCGATGCCTGCTTGCCGAATATCATGGTGGAAAATGGCCGCTTTTCT
GGATTCATCGACTGTGGCCGGCTGGGTGTGGCGGACCGCTATCAGGACATAGCGTTGGCTACCCGTGATA
TTGCTGAAGAGCTTGGCGGCGAATGGGCTGACCGCTTCCTCGTGCTTTACGGTATCGCCGCTCCCGATTC
GCAGCGCATCGCCTTCTATCGCCTTCTTGACGAGTTCTTCTGAGCGGGACTCTGGGGTTCGAAATGACCG
ACCAAGCGACGCCCAACCTGCCATCACGAGATTTCGATTCCACCGCCGCCTTCTATGAAAGGTTGGGCTT
CGGAATCGTTTTCCGGGACGCCGGCTGGATGATCCTCCAGCGCGGGGATCTCATGCTGGAGTTCTTCGCC
CACCCCAACTTGTTTATTGCAGCTTATAATGGTTACAAATAAAGCAATAGCATCACAAATTTCACAAATA
AAGCATTTTTTTCACTGCATTCTAGTTGTGGTTTGTCCAAACTCATCAATGTATCTTATCATGTCTGTAT
ACCGTCGACCTCTAGCTAGAGCTTGGCGTAATCATGGTCATAGCTGTTTCCTGTGTGAAATTGTTATCCG
CTCACAATTCCACACAACATACGAGCCGGAAGCATAAAGTGTAAAGCCTGGGGTGCCTAATGAGTGAGCT
AACTCACATTAATTGCGTTGCGCTCACTGCCCGCTTTCCAGTCGGGAAACCTGTCGTGCCAGCTGCATTA
ATGAATCGGCCAACGCGCGGGGAGAGGCGGTTTGCGTATTGGGCGCTCTTCCGCTTCCTCGCTCACTGAC
TCGCTGCGCTCGGTCGTTCGGCTGCGGCGAGCGGTATCAGCTCACTCAAAGGCGGTAATACGGTTATCCA
CAGAATCAGGGGATAACGCAGGAAAGAACATGTGAGCAAAAGGCCAGCAAAAGGCCAGGAACCGTAAAAA
GGCCGCGTTGCTGGCGTTTTTCCATAGGCTCCGCCCCCCTGACGAGCATCACAAAAATCGACGCTCAAGT
CAGAGGTGGCGAAACCCGACAGGACTATAAAGATACCAGGCGTTTCCCCCTGGAAGCTCCCTCGTGCGCT
CTCCTGTTCCGACCCTGCCGCTTACCGGATACCTGTCCGCCTTTCTCCCTTCGGGAAGCGTGGCGCTTTC
TCATAGCTCACGCTGTAGGTATCTCAGTTCGGTGTAGGTCGTTCGCTCCAAGCTGGGCTGTGTGCACGAA
CCCCCCGTTCAGCCCGACCGCTGCGCCTTATCCGGTAACTATCGTCTTGAGTCCAACCCGGTAAGACACG
ACTTATCGCCACTGGCAGCAGCCACTGGTAACAGGATTAGCAGAGCGAGGTATGTAGGCGGTGCTACAGA
GTTCTTGAAGTGGTGGCCTAACTACGGCTACACTAGAAGAACAGTATTTGGTATCTGCGCTCTGCTGAAG
CCAGTTACCTTCGGAAAAAGAGTTGGTAGCTCTTGATCCGGCAAACAAACCACCGCTGGTAGCGGTTTTT
TTGTTTGCAAGCAGCAGATTACGCGCAGAAAAAAAGGATCTCAAGAAGATCCTTTGATCTTTTCTACGGG
GTCTGACGCTCAGTGGAACGAAAACTCACGTTAAGGGATTTTGGTCATGAGATTATCAAAAAGGATCTTC
ACCTAGATCCTTTTAAATTAAAAATGAAGTTTTAAATCAATCTAAAGTATATATGAGTAAACTTGGTCTG
ACAGTTACCAATGCTTAATCAGTGAGGCACCTATCTCAGCGATCTGTCTATTTCGTTCATCCATAGTTGC
CTGACTCCCCGTCGTGTAGATAACTACGATACGGGAGGGCTTACCATCTGGCCCCAGTGCTGCAATGATA
CCGCGAGACCCACGCTCACCGGCTCCAGATTTATCAGCAATAAACCAGCCAGCCGGAAGGGCCGAGCGCA
GAAGTGGTCCTGCAACTTTATCCGCCTCCATCCAGTCTATTAATTGTTGCCGGGAAGCTAGAGTAAGTAG
TTCGCCAGTTAATAGTTTGCGCAACGTTGTTGCCATTGCTACAGGCATCGTGGTGTCACGCTCGTCGTTT
GGTATGGCTTCATTCAGCTCCGGTTCCCAACGATCAAGGCGAGTTACATGATCCCCCATGTTGTGCAAAA
AAGCGGTTAGCTCCTTCGGTCCTCCGATCGTTGTCAGAAGTAAGTTGGCCGCAGTGTTATCACTCATGGT
TATGGCAGCACTGCATAATTCTCTTACTGTCATGCCATCCGTAAGATGCTTTTCTGTGACTGGTGAGTAC
TCAACCAAGTCATTCTGAGAATAGTGTATGCGGCGACCGAGTTGCTCTTGCCCGGCGTCAATACGGGATA
ATACCGCGCCACATAGCAGAACTTTAAAAGTGCTCATCATTGGAAAACGTTCTTCGGGGCGAAAACTCTC
AAGGATCTTACCGCTGTTGAGATCCAGTTCGATGTAACCCACTCGTGCACCCAACTGATCTTCAGCATCT
TTTACTTTCACCAGCGTTTCTGGGTGAGCAAAAACAGGAAGGCAAAATGCCGCAAAAAAGGGAATAAGGG
CGACACGGAAATGTTGAATACTCATACTCTTCCTTTTTCAATATTATTGAAGCATTTATCAGGGTTATTG
TCTCATGAGCGGATACATATTTGAATGTATTTAGAAAAATAAACAAATAGGGGTTCCGCGCACATTTCCC
CGAAAAGTGCCACCTGACGTC
Features (pLannotate 1.2.2; 23 found; start..end, strand, type, name):
     28..80      -  misc_feature   bom (fragment): basis of mobility region from pBR322
    235..614     +  enhancer       CMV enhancer: human cytomegalovirus immediate early enhancer
    615..818     +  promoter       CMV promoter: human cytomegalovirus (CMV) immediate early promoter
    814..847     +  LTR            5' LTR (truncated) (fragment): truncated 5' long terminal repeat (LTR) from HIV-1
    863..881     +  promoter       T7 promoter: promoter for bacteriophage T7 RNA polymerase
    904..1290    +  CDS            MS2: bacteriophage MS2 coat protein binds to a specific stem-loop structure in the viral RNA (Peabody, 1993)
   1333..1359    +  CDS            3xHA (fragment): three tandem HA epitope tags
   1399..2274    +  CDS            NANOS1: NANO1_HUMAN - Also known as NOS1. Experimental evidence at protein level: Swiss-Prot protein existence level 1. May act as a translational repressor which regulates translation of specific mRNAs by forming a complex with PUM2 that associates with the 3'-UTR of mRNA targets. Capable of interfering with the proadhesive and anti-invasive functions of E-cadherin. Up-regulates the production of MMP14 to promote tumor cell invasion. From Homo sapiens (Human).
   2300..2318    -  promoter       SP6 promoter: promoter for bacteriophage SP6 RNA polymerase
   2344..2568    +  polyA_signal   bGH poly(A) signal: bovine growth hormone polyadenylation signal
   2572..2593    +  promoter       SV40 promoter (fragment): SV40 enhancer and early promoter
   2614..3042    +  rep_origin     f1 ori (sequence partly withheld): f1 bacteriophage origin of replication; arrow indicates direction of (+) strand synthesis
   3056..3385    +  promoter       SV40 promoter: SV40 enhancer and early promoter
   3452..4243    +  CDS            neo: KKA2_KLEPN - Also known as kan, nptII. Experimental evidence at protein level: Swiss-Prot protein existence level 1. Resistance to kanamycin, neomycin, paromomycin, ribostamycin, butirosin and gentamicin B. From Klebsiella pneumoniae.
   4267..4425    +  CDS            ble (fragment): BLE_KLEPN - Experimental evidence at protein level: Swiss-Prot protein existence level 1. Binding protein with a strong affinity to the bleomycin family of antibiotics. Binds to CL990; an antimitotic-antibiotic compound. From Klebsiella pneumoniae.
   4420..4541    +  polyA_signal   SV40 poly(A) signal: SV40 polyadenylation signal
   4614..4630    -  protein_bind   lac operator: The lac repressor binds to the lac operator to inhibit transcription in E. coli. This inhibition can be relieved by adding lactose or isopropyl-β-D-thiogalactopyranoside (IPTG). lac repressor encoded by lacI
   4638..4668    -  promoter       lac promoter: promoter for the E. coli lac operon
   4683..4704    -  protein_bind   CAP binding site: CAP binding activates transcription in the presence of cAMP. E. coli catabolite activator protein
   4717..4809    -  CDS            lacI (fragment): lac repressor; lacI; The lac repressor binds to the lac operator to inhibit transcription in E. coli. This inhibition can be relieved by adding lactose or isopropyl-β-D-thiogalactopyranoside (IPTG).
   4992..5577    -  rep_origin     ori: high-copy-number ColE1/pMB1/pBR322/pUC origin of replication
   5748..6608    -  CDS            AmpR: β-lactamase; bla; confers resistance to ampicillin, carbenicillin, and related antibiotics
   6609..6713    -  promoter       AmpR promoter: bla
