[The description below was written by a language model from this plasmid's Addgene catalogue record and pLannotate feature annotations shown in this document.]
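Description:
pcDNA3.1-MS2-HA-HsNanos1-F40A_X is a 6,744 nt mammalian expression plasmid. The catalogue lists the backbone as unknown, but the name and the annotated features are consistent with a pcDNA3.1-type vector. It is maintained in E. coli through a high-copy ColE1/pUC-type origin with ampicillin selection (AmpR under its own bla promoter), and it also carries an f1 origin. A separate cassette with the SV40 enhancer/early promoter, the neo (nptII) gene and the SV40 poly(A) signal provides a marker suitable for G418-type selection in mammalian cells. Several short annotations (HIV-1 LTR, ble, lacI and bom fragments) are partial hits from automated annotation and most likely backbone remnants rather than functional parts.

The payload is a single fusion open reading frame driven by the CMV immediate-early enhancer and promoter and terminated by the bGH polyadenylation signal. T7 and SP6 promoters flank the insert. The fusion consists of the bacteriophage MS2 coat protein, a short HA epitope segment (annotated as a fragment of a 3xHA tag), and human NANOS1 carrying the F40A substitution. According to the depositor, the insert was synthesized and codon optimized for human cells. The MS2 coat protein binds a specific RNA stem-loop, so a fusion of this kind can be tethered to a reporter mRNA bearing MS2 binding sites, while the HA tag allows detection or immunoprecipitation. The associated study addresses Nanos-mediated recruitment of the CCR4-NOT complex and translational repression, which suggests the F40A mutant serves to test the contribution of this residue. The record does not itself state the mutation's effect.
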