Addgene plasmid #147935: pcDNA3.1-MS2-HA-HsNanos1-F40A_X
Purpose: Mammalian Expression of HsNanos1-F40A
Depositing lab: Elisa Izaurralde. Depositing organization: Max Planck Institute for Developmental Biology. Publication: Structural basis for the Nanos-mediated recruitment of the CCR4-NOT complex and translational repression. Bhandari D, Raisch T, Weichenrieder O, Jonas S, Izaurralde E. Genes Dev. 2014 Apr 15;28(8):888-901. doi: 10.1101/gad.237289.113. PubMed 24736845.
Backbone
  Vector backbone: Unknown
  Vector type: Mammalian Expression
Growth in bacteria
  Bacterial resistance: Ampicillin, 100 μg/mL
  Growth temperature: 37°C
  Growth strain: DH5alpha
  Copy number: High Copy
Gene/Insert
  Gene/Insert name: HsNanos1-F40A
  Species: H. sapiens (human)
  Entrez Gene: NANOS1 (a.k.a. RP11-498J9.3, NOS1)
  Cloning method: Unknown
Terms and licenses: Academic/Nonprofit Terms; Industry Terms: Not Available to Industry
Depositor comments: synthesized DNA from GeneArt. Codon optimized for Expression in human cells. Plasmids from this collection were made available to the research community and donated after the lab closed. Please note that the sequence provided by the depositing laboratory may be theoretical/predicted or based on Sanger sequencing results. There may be discrepancies between sequencing results obtained by Addgene and the depositor sequence. If an Addgene verified sequence is not available, please contact before placing your order to request that our lab fully sequence the plasmid.
How to cite: pcDNA3.1-MS2-HA-HsNanos1-F40A_X was a gift from Elisa Izaurralde (Addgene plasmid # 147935 ; http://n2t.net/addgene:147935 ; RRID:Addgene_147935)
